Addgene plasmid #76044: ROR1 gRNA (BRDN0001162233)
Purpose: 3rd generation lentiviral gRNA plasmid targeting human ROR1
Depositing lab: John Doench & David Root. Depositing organization: Broad Institute. Publication: Optimized sgRNA design to maximize activity and minimize off-target effects of CRISPR-Cas9. Doench JG, Fusi N, Sullender M, Hegde M, Vaimberg EW, Donovan KF, Smith I, Tothova Z, Wilen C, Orchard R, Virgin HW, Listgarten J, Root DE. Nat Biotechnol. 2016 Jan 18. doi: 10.1038/nbt.3437. PubMed 26780180.
Backbone
  Vector backbone: lentiGuide-Puro
  Backbone manufacturer: Zhang Lab (Addgene plasmid # 52963)
  Vector type: Mammalian Expression, Lentiviral, CRISPR
  Selectable markers: Puromycin
Growth in bacteria
  Bacterial resistance: Ampicillin, 100 μg/mL
  Growth temperature: 37°C
  Growth strain: DH5alpha
  Copy number: High Copy
Gene/Insert
  Gene/Insert name: ROR1 (alt names: ROR1; NM_005012.3)
  gRNA/shRNA sequence: TACTCAAAAAGCATGCACAC
  Species: H. sapiens (human)
  Entrez Gene: ROR1 (a.k.a. NTRKR1, dJ537F10.1)
  Promoter: hU6
  Cloning method: Unknown
  Sequencing primers: 5′ U6-F; 3′ pS2-R
Terms and licenses: Academic/Nonprofit Terms; Industry Terms: Not Available to Industry
Depositor comments: The gRNA was designed to target the following Genbank reference sequence(s): NM_005012.3. Note that this plasmid does NOT contain Cas9. It should be used in conjunction with lentiCas9-Blast (Addgene #52962) or otherwise with cell lines already expressing Cas9. Browse the full kinome gRNA library at http://www.addgene.org/pooled-library/broadgpp-human-kinome/ or visit http://www.broadinstitute.org/rnai/public/ for detailed protocols and information.
How to cite: ROR1 gRNA (BRDN0001162233) was a gift from John Doench & David Root (Addgene plasmid # 76044 ; http://n2t.net/addgene:76044 ; RRID:Addgene_76044)
