[The description below was written by a language model from this plasmid's Addgene catalogue record and pLannotate feature annotations shown in this document.]
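Description:
ROR1 gRNA (BRDN0001162233) is a third-generation lentiviral guide RNA plasmid built on the lentiGuide-Puro backbone and designed to direct Streptococcus pyogenes Cas9 to the human ROR1 gene, a receptor tyrosine kinase-like orphan receptor. The guide was designed against the ROR1 RefSeq mRNA. The roughly 8.3 kb plasmid is propagated in E. coli at high copy from a ColE1/pUC-type origin under ampicillin selection. It also carries an f1 origin, an SV40 origin and residual lac and T7/T3 cloning-vector elements that play no role in its main use.

The viral genome is transcribed in packaging cells from an RSV promoter fused to a truncated HIV-1 5' LTR, which makes it Tat-independent. It contains the Ψ packaging signal with a partial gag fragment, the Rev response element for nuclear export of the genomic RNA, a cPPT/CTS, and a self-inactivating ΔU3 3' LTR followed by an SV40 polyadenylation signal. Two expression units sit between the LTRs. A human U6 RNA polymerase III promoter drives the ROR1-specific spacer fused to the SpCas9 gRNA scaffold. Downstream, an EF-1α promoter with its intron A expresses puromycin N-acetyltransferase for selection of transduced mammalian cells, with a WPRE to enhance transcript expression.

The plasmid does not encode Cas9, so it must be used with a separate Cas9 vector such as lentiCas9-Blast or in cells that already express the nuclease. It belongs to a human kinome gRNA collection generated with optimised sgRNA design rules, and it is suited to knocking out ROR1 in individual experiments.
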