Features (pLannotate 1.2.2; 29 found; start..end, strand, type, name):
     14..80      +  CDS            small t antigen (fragment): SV40 (simian virus 40) small t antigen
    106..317     +  promoter       EF-1α core promoter: core promoter for human elongation factor EF-1α
    318..1256    +  intron         EF-1α intron A: intron upstream of the start codon of human EF-1α
   1278..1877    +  CDS            PuroR (fragment): puromycin N-acetyltransferase; pac from Streptomyces; confers resistance to puromycin
   1893..2481    +  misc_feature   WPRE: woodchuck hepatitis virus posttranscriptional regulatory element
   2532..2551    +  misc_feature   cPPT/CTS (fragment): central polypurine tract and central termination sequence of HIV-1
   2553..2786    +  LTR            3' LTR (ΔU3): self-inactivating 3' long terminal repeat (LTR) from HIV-1
   2864..2985    +  polyA_signal   SV40 poly(A) signal: SV40 polyadenylation signal
   3025..3160    +  rep_origin     SV40 ori: SV40 origin of replication
   3181..3199    -  promoter       T7 promoter: promoter for bacteriophage T7 RNA polymerase
   3207..3362    +  CDS            lacZα (fragment): LacZα fragment of β-galactosidase; lacZ fragment
   3367..3795    +  rep_origin     f1 ori (sequence partly withheld): f1 bacteriophage origin of replication; arrow indicates direction of (+) strand synthesis
   3848..3952    +  promoter       AmpR promoter: bla
   3953..4813    +  CDS            AmpR: β-lactamase; bla; confers resistance to ampicillin, carbenicillin, and related antibiotics
   4984..5572    +  rep_origin     ori: high-copy-number ColE1/pMB1/pBR322/pUC origin of replication
   5755..5847    +  CDS            lacI (fragment): lac repressor; lacI; The lac repressor binds to the lac operator to inhibit transcription in E. coli. This inhibition can be relieved by adding lactose or isopropyl-β-D-thiogalactopyranoside (IPTG).
   5860..5881    +  protein_bind   CAP binding site: CAP binding activates transcription in the presence of cAMP. E. coli catabolite activator protein
   5896..5926    +  promoter       lac promoter: promoter for the E. coli lac operon
   5934..5950    +  protein_bind   lac operator: The lac repressor binds to the lac operator to inhibit transcription in E. coli. This inhibition can be relieved by adding lactose or isopropyl-β-D-thiogalactopyranoside (IPTG). lac repressor encoded by lacI
   5995..6013    +  promoter       T3 promoter: promoter for bacteriophage T3 RNA polymerase
   6041..6267    +  promoter       RSV promoter: Rous sarcoma virus enhancer/promoter
   6268..6448    +  LTR            5' LTR (truncated): truncated 5' long terminal repeat (LTR) from HIV-1
   6495..6620    +  misc_feature   HIV-1 Ψ: packaging signal of human immunodeficiency virus type 1
   6604..6967    +  CDS            HIV-1 gag (fragment): gag protein from human immunodeficiency virus 1; gag
   7113..7346    +  misc_feature   RRE: The Rev response element (RRE) of HIV-1 allows for Rev-dependent mRNA export from the nucleus to the cytoplasm.
   7723..7749    +  CDS            Rev (fragment): human immunodeficiency virus 1 (HIV-1) Rev protein; rev; enhances nuclear export of unspliced and incompletely spliced viral mRNAs
   7753..7993    +  promoter       U6 promoter: RNA polymerase III promoter for human U6 snRNA
   8023..8098    +  misc_RNA       gRNA scaffold: guide RNA scaffold for the Streptococcus pyogenes CRISPR/Cas9 system
   8154..8271    +  misc_feature   cPPT/CTS: central polypurine tract and central termination sequence of HIV-1
>Addgene plasmid #76044 | ROR1 gRNA (BRDN0001162233) | addgene full sequence | sequence record 185072 | Addgene Assembled Sequence
CCCGGGTGCAAAGATGGATAAAGTTTTAAACAGAGAGGAATCTTTGCAGCTAATGGACCTTCTAGGTCTT
GAAAGGAGTGGGAATTGGCTCCGGTGCCCGTCAGTGGGCAGAGCGCACATCGCCCACAGTCCCCGAGAAG
TTGGGGGGAGGGGTCGGCAATTGATCCGGTGCCTAGAGAAGGTGGCGCGGGGTAAACTGGGAAAGTGATG
TCGTGTACTGGCTCCGCCTTTTTCCCGAGGGTGGGGGAGAACCGTATATAAGTGCAGTAGTCGCCGTGAA
CGTTCTTTTTCGCAACGGGTTTGCCGCCAGAACACAGGTAAGTGCCGTGTGTGGTTCCCGCGGGCCTGGC
CTCTTTACGGGTTATGGCCCTTGCGTGCCTTGAATTACTTCCACCTGGCTGCAGTACGTGATTCTTGATC
CCGAGCTTCGGGTTGGAAGTGGGTGGGAGAGTTCGAGGCCTTGCGCTTAAGGAGCCCCTTCGCCTCGTGC
TTGAGTTGAGGCCTGGCCTGGGCGCTGGGGCCGCCGCGTGCGAATCTGGTGGCACCTTCGCGCCTGTCTC
GCTGCTTTCGATAAGTCTCTAGCCATTTAAAATTTTTGATGACCTGCTGCGACGCTTTTTTTCTGGCAAG
ATAGTCTTGTAAATGCGGGCCAAGATCTGCACACTGGTATTTCGGTTTTTGGGGCCGCGGGCGGCGACGG
GGCCCGTGCGTCCCAGCGCACATGTTCGGCGAGGCGGGGCCTGCGAGCGCGGCCACCGAGAATCGGACGG
GGGTAGTCTCAAGCTGGCCGGCCTGCTCTGGTGCCTGGCCTCGCGCCGCCGTGTATCGCCCCGCCCTGGG
CGGCAAGGCTGGCCCGGTCGGCACCAGTTGCGTGAGCGGAAAGATGGCCGCTTCCCGGCCCTGCTGCAGG
GAGCTCAAAATGGAGGACGCGGCGCTCGGGAGAGCGGGCGGGTGAGTCACCCACACAAAGGAAAAGGGCC
TTTCCGTCCTCAGCCGTCGCTTCATGTGACTCCACGGAGTACCGGGCGCCGTCCAGGCACCTCGATTAGT
TCTCGAGCTTTTGGAGTACGTCGTCTTTAGGTTGGGGGGAGGGGTTTTATGCGATGGAGTTTCCCCACAC
TGAGTGGGTGGAGACTGAAGTTAGGCCAGCTTGGCACTTGATGTAATTCTCCTTGGAATTTGCCCTTTTT
GAGTTTGGATCTTGGTTCATTCTCAAGCCTCAGACAGTGGTTCAAAGTTTTTTTCTTCCATTTCAGGTGT
CGTGACGTACGGCCACCATGACCGAGTACAAGCCCACGGTGCGCCTCGCCACCCGCGACGACGTCCCCAG
GGCCGTACGCACCCTCGCCGCCGCGTTCGCCGACTACCCCGCCACGCGCCACACCGTCGATCCGGACCGC
CACATCGAGCGGGTCACCGAGCTGCAAGAACTCTTCCTCACGCGCGTCGGGCTCGACATCGGCAAGGTGT
GGGTCGCGGACGACGGCGCCGCCGTGGCGGTCTGGACCACGCCGGAGAGCGTCGAAGCGGGGGCGGTGTT
CGCCGAGATCGGCCCGCGCATGGCCGAGTTGAGCGGTTCCCGGCTGGCCGCGCAGCAACAGATGGAAGGC
CTCCTGGCGCCGCACCGGCCCAAGGAGCCCGCGTGGTTCCTGGCCACCGTCGGAGTCTCGCCCGACCACC
AGGGCAAGGGTCTGGGCAGCGCCGTCGTGCTCCCCGGAGTGGAGGCGGCCGAGCGCGCCGGGGTGCCCGC
CTTCCTGGAGACCTCCGCGCCCCGCAACCTCCCCTTCTACGAGCGGCTCGGCTTCACCGTCACCGCCGAC
GTCGAGGTGCCCGAAGGACCGCGCACCTGGTGCATGACCCGCAAGCCCGGTGCCTGAACGCGTTAAGTCG
ACAATCAACCTCTGGATTACAAAATTTGTGAAAGATTGACTGGTATTCTTAACTATGTTGCTCCTTTTAC
GCTATGTGGATACGCTGCTTTAATGCCTTTGTATCATGCTATTGCTTCCCGTATGGCTTTCATTTTCTCC
TCCTTGTATAAATCCTGGTTGCTGTCTCTTTATGAGGAGTTGTGGCCCGTTGTCAGGCAACGTGGCGTGG
TGTGCACTGTGTTTGCTGACGCAACCCCCACTGGTTGGGGCATTGCCACCACCTGTCAGCTCCTTTCCGG
GACTTTCGCTTTCCCCCTCCCTATTGCCACGGCGGAACTCATCGCCGCCTGCCTTGCCCGCTGCTGGACA
GGGGCTCGGCTGTTGGGCACTGACAATTCCGTGGTGTTGTCGGGGAAATCATCGTCCTTTCCTTGGCTGC
TCGCCTGTGTTGCCACCTGGATTCTGCGCGGGACGTCCTTCTGCTACGTCCCTTCGGCCCTCAATCCAGC
GGACCTTCCTTCCCGCGGCCTGCTGCCGGCTCTGCGGCCTCTTCCGCGTCTTCGCCTTCGCCCTCAGACG
AGTCGGATCTCCCTTTGGGCCGCCTCCCCGCGTCGACTTTAAGACCAATGACTTACAAGGCAGCTGTAGA
TCTTAGCCACTTTTTAAAAGAAAAGGGGGGACTGGAAGGGCTAATTCACTCCCAACGAAGACAAGATCTG
CTTTTTGCTTGTACTGGGTCTCTCTGGTTAGACCAGATCTGAGCCTGGGAGCTCTCTGGCTAACTAGGGA
ACCCACTGCTTAAGCCTCAATAAAGCTTGCCTTGAGTGCTTCAAGTAGTGTGTGCCCGTCTGTTGTGTGA
CTCTGGTAACTAGAGATCCCTCAGACCCTTTTAGTCAGTGTGGAAAATCTCTAGCAGTACGTATAGTAGT
TCATGTCATCTTATTATTCAGTATTTATAACTTGCAAAGAAATGAATATCAGAGAGTGAGAGGAACTTGT
TTATTGCAGCTTATAATGGTTACAAATAAAGCAATAGCATCACAAATTTCACAAATAAAGCATTTTTTTC
ACTGCATTCTAGTTGTGGTTTGTCCAAACTCATCAATGTATCTTATCATGTCTGGCTCTAGCTATCCCGC
CCCTAACTCCGCCCATCCCGCCCCTAACTCCGCCCAGTTCCGCCCATTCTCCGCCCCATGGCTGACTAAT
TTTTTTTATTTATGCAGAGGCCGAGGCCGCCTCGGCCTCTGAGCTATTCCAGAAGTAGTGAGGAGGCTTT
TTTGGAGGCCTAGGGACGTACCCAATTCGCCCTATAGTGAGTCGTATTACGCGCGCTCACTGGCCGTCGT
TTTACAACGTCGTGACTGGGAAAACCCTGGCGTTACCCAACTTAATCGCCTTGCAGCACATCCCCCTTTC
GCCAGCTGGCGTAATAGCGAAGAGGCCCGCACCGATCGCCCTTCCCAACAGTTGCGCAGCCTGAATGGCG
AATGGG
[124 nt withheld, positions 3367-3490]
C
[91 nt withheld, positions 3492-3582]
A
[49 nt withheld, positions 3584-3632]
CCTTTGACGTTGGAGTCCACGTTCTTT
[37 nt withheld, positions 3660-3696]
ACCCTATCTCGGTCTATTCTTTTGATTTATAAGGGATTTTGCCGATTTCGGCCTATTGGTTAAAAAATGA
GCTGATTTAACAAAAATTTAACGCGAATTTTAACAAAATATTAACGCTTACAATTTAGGTGGCACTTTTC
GGGGAAATGTGCGCGGAACCCCTATTTGTTTATTTTTCTAAATACATTCAAATATGTATCCGCTCATGAG
ACAATAACCCTGATAAATGCTTCAATAATATTGAAAAAGGAAGAGTATGAGTATTCAACATTTCCGTGTC
GCCCTTATTCCCTTTTTTGCGGCATTTTGCCTTCCTGTTTTTGCTCACCCAGAAACGCTGGTGAAAGTAA
AAGATGCTGAAGATCAGTTGGGTGCACGAGTGGGTTACATCGAACTGGATCTCAACAGCGGTAAGATCCT
TGAGAGTTTTCGCCCCGAAGAACGTTTTCCAATGATGAGCACTTTTAAAGTTCTGCTATGTGGCGCGGTA
TTATCCCGTATTGACGCCGGGCAAGAGCAACTCGGTCGCCGCATACACTATTCTCAGAATGACTTGGTTG
AGTACTCACCAGTCACAGAAAAGCATCTTACGGATGGCATGACAGTAAGAGAATTATGCAGTGCTGCCAT
AACCATGAGTGATAACACTGCGGCCAACTTACTTCTGACAACGATCGGAGGACCGAAGGAGCTAACCGCT
TTTTTGCACAACATGGGGGATCATGTAACTCGCCTTGATCGTTGGGAACCGGAGCTGAATGAAGCCATAC
CAAACGACGAGCGTGACACCACGATGCCTGTAGCAATGGCAACAACGTTGCGCAAACTATTAACTGGCGA
ACTACTTACTCTAGCTTCCCGGCAACAATTAATAGACTGGATGGAGGCGGATAAAGTTGCAGGACCACTT
CTGCGCTCGGCCCTTCCGGCTGGCTGGTTTATTGCTGATAAATCTGGAGCCGGTGAGCGTGGGTCTCGCG
GTATCATTGCAGCACTGGGGCCAGATGGTAAGCCCTCCCGTATCGTAGTTATCTACACGACGGGGAGTCA
GGCAACTATGGATGAACGAAATAGACAGATCGCTGAGATAGGTGCCTCACTGATTAAGCATTGGTAACTG
TCAGACCAAGTTTACTCATATATACTTTAGATTGATTTAAAACTTCATTTTTAATTTAAAAGGATCTAGG
TGAAGATCCTTTTTGATAATCTCATGACCAAAATCCCTTAACGTGAGTTTTCGTTCCACTGAGCGTCAGA
CCCCGTAGAAAAGATCAAAGGATCTTCTTGAGATCCTTTTTTTCTGCGCGTAATCTGCTGCTTGCAAACA
AAAAAACCACCGCTACCAGCGGTGGTTTGTTTGCCGGATCAAGAGCTACCAACTCTTTTTCCGAAGGTAA
CTGGCTTCAGCAGAGCGCAGATACCAAATACTGTTCTTCTAGTGTAGCCGTAGTTAGGCCACCACTTCAA
GAACTCTGTAGCACCGCCTACATACCTCGCTCTGCTAATCCTGTTACCAGTGGCTGCTGCCAGTGGCGAT
AAGTCGTGTCTTACCGGGTTGGACTCAAGACGATAGTTACCGGATAAGGCGCAGCGGTCGGGCTGAACGG
GGGGTTCGTGCACACAGCCCAGCTTGGAGCGAACGACCTACACCGAACTGAGATACCTACAGCGTGAGCT
ATGAGAAAGCGCCACGCTTCCCGAAGGGAGAAAGGCGGACAGGTATCCGGTAAGCGGCAGGGTCGGAACA
GGAGAGCGCACGAGGGAGCTTCCAGGGGGAAACGCCTGGTATCTTTATAGTCCTGTCGGGTTTCGCCACC
TCTGACTTGAGCGTCGATTTTTGTGATGCTCGTCAGGGGGGCGGAGCCTATGGAAAAACGCCAGCAACGC
GGCCTTTTTACGGTTCCTGGCCTTTTGCTGGCCTTTTGCTCACATGTTCTTTCCTGCGTTATCCCCTGAT
TCTGTGGATAACCGTATTACCGCCTTTGAGTGAGCTGATACCGCTCGCCGCAGCCGAACGACCGAGCGCA
GCGAGTCAGTGAGCGAGGAAGCGGAAGAGCGCCCAATACGCAAACCGCCTCTCCCCGCGCGTTGGCCGAT
TCATTAATGCAGCTGGCACGACAGGTTTCCCGACTGGAAAGCGGGCAGTGAGCGCAACGCAATTAATGTG
AGTTAGCTCACTCATTAGGCACCCCAGGCTTTACACTTTATGCTTCCGGCTCGTATGTTGTGTGGAATTG
TGAGCGGATAACAATTTCACACAGGAAACAGCTATGACCATGATTACGCCAAGCGCGCAATTAACCCTCA
CTAAAGGGAACAAAAGCTGGAGCTGCAAGCTTAATGTAGTCTTATGCAATACTCTTGTAGTCTTGCAACA
TGGTAACGATGAGTTAGCAACATGCCTTACAAGGAGAGAAAAAGCACCGTGCATGCCGATTGGTGGAAGT
AAGGTGGTACGATCGTGCCTTATTAGGAAGGCAACAGACGGGTCTGACATGGATTGGACGAACCACTGAA
TTGCCGCATTGCAGAGATATTGTATTTAAGTGCCTAGCTCGATACATAAACGGGTCTCTCTGGTTAGACC
AGATCTGAGCCTGGGAGCTCTCTGGCTAACTAGGGAACCCACTGCTTAAGCCTCAATAAAGCTTGCCTTG
AGTGCTTCAAGTAGTGTGTGCCCGTCTGTTGTGTGACTCTGGTAACTAGAGATCCCTCAGACCCTTTTAG
TCAGTGTGGAAAATCTCTAGCAGTGGCGCCCGAACAGGGACTTGAAAGCGAAAGGGAAACCAGAGGAGCT
CTCTCGACGCAGGACTCGGCTTGCTGAAGCGCGCACGGCAAGAGGCGAGGGGCGGCGACTGGTGAGTACG
CCAAAAATTTTGACTAGCGGAGGCTAGAAGGAGAGAGATGGGTGCGAGAGCGTCAGTATTAAGCGGGGGA
GAATTAGATCGCGATGGGAAAAAATTCGGTTAAGGCCAGGGGGAAAGAAAAAATATAAATTAAAACATAT
AGTATGGGCAAGCAGGGAGCTAGAACGATTCGCAGTTAATCCTGGCCTGTTAGAAACATCAGAAGGCTGT
AGACAAATACTGGGACAGCTACAACCATCCCTTCAGACAGGATCAGAAGAACTTAGATCATTATATAATA
CAGTAGCAACCCTCTATTGTGTGCATCAAAGGATAGAGATAAAAGACACCAAGGAAGCTTTAGACAAGAT
AGAGGAAGAGCAAAACAAAAGTAAGACCACCGCACAGCAAGCGGCCGCTGATCTTCAGACCTGGAGGAGG
AGATATGAGGGACAATTGGAGAAGTGAATTATATAAATATAAAGTAGTAAAAATTGAACCATTAGGAGTA
GCACCCACCAAGGCAAAGAGAAGAGTGGTGCAGAGAGAAAAAAGAGCAGTGGGAATAGGAGCTTTGTTCC
TTGGGTTCTTGGGAGCAGCAGGAAGCACTATGGGCGCAGCGTCAATGACGCTGACGGTACAGGCCAGACA
ATTATTGTCTGGTATAGTGCAGCAGCAGAACAATTTGCTGAGGGCTATTGAGGCGCAACAGCATCTGTTG
CAACTCACAGTCTGGGGCATCAAGCAGCTCCAGGCAAGAATCCTGGCTGTGGAAAGATACCTAAAGGATC
AACAGCTCCTGGGGATTTGGGGTTGCTCTGGAAAACTCATTTGCACCACTGCTGTGCCTTGGAATGCTAG
TTGGAGTAATAAATCTCTGGAACAGATTTGGAATCACACGACCTGGATGGAGTGGGACAGAGAAATTAAC
AATTACACAAGCTTAATACACTCCTTAATTGAAGAATCGCAAAACCAGCAAGAAAAGAATGAACAAGAAT
TATTGGAATTAGATAAATGGGCAAGTTTGTGGAATTGGTTTAACATAACAAATTGGCTGTGGTATATAAA
ATTATTCATAATGATAGTAGGAGGCTTGGTAGGTTTAAGAATAGTTTTTGCTGTACTTTCTATAGTGAAT
AGAGTTAGGCAGGGATATTCACCATTATCGTTTCAGACCCACCTCCCAACCCCGAGGGGACCCAGAGAGG
GCCTATTTCCCATGATTCCTTCATATTTGCATATACGATACAAGGCTGTTAGAGAGATAATTAGAATTAA
TTTGACTGTAAACACAAAGATATTAGTACAAAATACGTGACGTAGAAAGTAATAATTTCTTGGGTAGTTT
GCAGTTTTAAAATTATGTTTTAAAATGGACTATCATATGCTTACCGTAACTTGAAAGTATTTCGATTTCT
TGGCTTTATATATCTTGTGGAAAGGACGAAACACCGTACTCAAAAAGCATGCACACGTTTTAGAGCTAGA
AATAGCAAGTTAAAATAAGGCTAGTCCGTTATCAACTTGAAAAAGTGGCACCGAGTCGGTGCTTTTTTAA
GCTTGGCGTAACTAGATCTTGAGACAAATGGCAGTATTCATCCACAATTTTAAAAGAAAAGGGGGGATTG
GGGGGTACAGTGCAGGGGAAAGAATAGTAGACATAATAGCAACAGACATACAAACTAAAGAATTACAAAA
ACAAATTACAAAAATTCAAAATTTTCGGGTTTATTACAGGGACAGCAGAGATCCACTTTGGCGCCGGCTC
GAGGGGG
