>Addgene plasmid #76044 | ROR1 gRNA (BRDN0001162233) | depositor partial sequence | sequence record 143504 | Target Sequence
TACTCAAAAAGCATGCACAC
