>Addgene plasmid #76044 | ROR1 gRNA (BRDN0001162233) | addgene partial sequence | sequence record 185071 | hU6-F
AGAAAGTAATAATTTCTTGGGTAGTTTGCAGTTTTAAAATTATGTTTTAAAATGGACTATCATATGCTTA
CCGTAACTTGAAAGTATTTCGATTTCTTGGCTTTATATATCTTGTGGAAAGGACGAAACACCGTACTCAA
AAAGCATGCACACGTTTTAGAGCTAGAAATAGCAAGTTAAAATAAGGCTAGTCCGTTATCAACTTGAAAA
AGTGGCACCGAGTCGGTGCTTTTTTAAGCTTGGCGTAACTAGATCTTGAGACAAATGGCAGTATTCATCC
ACAATTTTAAAAGAAAAGGGGGGATTGGGGGGTACAGTGCAGGGGAAAGAATAGTAGACATAATAGCAAC
AGACATACAAACTAAAGAATTACAAAAACAAATTACAAAAATTCAAAATTTTCGGGTTTATTACAGGGAC
AGCAGAGATCCACTTTGGCGCCGGCTCGAGGGGGCCCGGGTGCAAAGATGGATAAAGTTTTAAACAGAGA
GGAATCTTTGCAGCTAATGGACCTTCTAGGTCTTGAAAGGAGTGGGAATTGGCTCCGGTGCCCGTCAGTG
GGCAGAGCGC
